Addgene plasmid #247601: pFA6a-mAID-mNeon-HIS3MX6
Purpose: Yeast gene tagging with mAID
Depositing lab: Sebastian Schuck. Depositing organization: Universitaet Heidelberg. Publication: Systematic evaluation of tools for auxin-inducible protein degradation in budding yeast. Hubbe P, Sharma C, Pajonk O, Peters N, Guschtschin-Schmidt N, Friemel N, Schuck S. Mol Biol Cell. 2026 Feb 1;37(2):mr2. doi: 10.1091/mbc.E25-12-0571. Epub 2025 Dec 16. PubMed 41400934.
Backbone
  Vector backbone: pFA6a
  Vector type: Yeast Expression
Growth in bacteria
  Bacterial resistance: Ampicillin, 100 μg/mL
  Growth temperature: 37°C
  Growth strain: DH5alpha
  Copy number: High Copy
Gene/Insert
  Gene/Insert name: mAID
  Species: A. thaliana (mustard weed)
  Tag / fusion protein: mNeonGreen (C terminal on insert)
  Cloning method: Gibson Cloning
Terms and licenses: Academic/Nonprofit Terms; Industry Terms: Not Available to Industry
Depositor comments: Also known as pSS1322. Please visit https://doi.org/10.1101/2025.09.24.678194 for bioRxiv preprint.
How to cite: pFA6a-mAID-mNeon-HIS3MX6 was a gift from Sebastian Schuck (Addgene plasmid # 247601 ; http://n2t.net/addgene:247601 ; RRID:Addgene_247601)
