[The description below was written by a language model from this plasmid's Addgene catalogue record and pLannotate feature annotations shown in this document.]
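Description:
pFA6a-mAID-mNeon-HIS3MX6 is a yeast gene-tagging template plasmid built on the pFA6a backbone, about 5 kb in size. It is propagated in E. coli through a high-copy ColE1/pUC-type origin and selected with ampicillin via the β-lactamase gene. The feature table shows no yeast replication origin or centromere. This fits the usual role of pFA6a plasmids as sources of integrating cassettes rather than as episomal expression vectors, even though the catalogue lists the vector type as yeast expression. SP6 and T7 promoters flank the cassette as backbone remnants, and short fragments annotated as lacI, rop and bom are likewise vestigial backbone sequence.

The payload is a tagging module followed by a selection module. The tagging module encodes mini-AID, the minimal auxin-inducible degron derived from Arabidopsis thaliana IAA17. It is followed directly by the monomeric green/yellow fluorescent protein mNeonGreen and closed by the S. cerevisiae ADH1 terminator. No promoter is annotated upstream of this module, consistent with a design in which the tag is joined in frame to the 3' end of a chromosomal gene and expressed from that gene's own promoter. Downstream lies the HIS3MX6 marker, a histidine biosynthesis gene placed between the Ashbya gossypii TEF promoter and terminator, which allows selection of integrants by histidine prototrophy.

The stated purpose is yeast gene tagging with mAID. A protein tagged this way can be followed by fluorescence and is degraded on auxin addition in cells that express the TIR1 F-box protein, which this plasmid does not supply. The associated publication is a systematic evaluation of auxin-inducible degradation tools in budding yeast.
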