Features (pLannotate 1.2.2; 14 found; start..end, strand, type, name):
     63..266     +  CDS            mini-AID: minimal degron from the auxin-responsive IAA17 protein of Arabidopsis thaliana (Kubota et al., 2013) acts as an auxin-inducible degron (AID) in the presence of TIR1
    276..980     +  CDS            mNeonGreen: mNeonGreen is a basic (constitutively fluorescent) green/yellow fluorescent protein published in 2013, derived from Branchiostoma lanceolatum. It is reported to be a very rapidly-maturing monomer with moderate acid sensitivity.
   1004..1191    +  terminator     ADH1 terminator: S. cerevisiae ADH1; transcription terminator for the S. cerevisiae alcohol dehydrogenase 1 (ADH1) gene
   1266..1609    +  promoter       TEF promoter: Ashbya gossypii TEF promoter
   1652..2305    +  CDS            HIS3: HIS7_YEAST - Experimental evidence at protein level: Swiss-Prot protein existence level 1. From Saccharomyces cerevisiae (strain ATCC 204508 / S288c) (Baker's yeast).
   2312..2509    +  terminator     TEF terminator: Ashbya gossypii TEF terminator
   2614..2632    -  promoter       T7 promoter: promoter for bacteriophage T7 RNA polymerase
   2654..2707    -  CDS            lacI (fragment): lac repressor; lacI; The lac repressor binds to the lac operator to inhibit transcription in E. coli. This inhibition can be relieved by adding lactose or isopropyl-β-D-thiogalactopyranoside (IPTG).
   2890..3478    -  rep_origin     ori: high-copy-number ColE1/pMB1/pBR322/pUC origin of replication
   3649..4509    -  CDS            AmpR: β-lactamase; bla; confers resistance to ampicillin, carbenicillin, and related antibiotics
   4510..4614    -  promoter       AmpR promoter: bla
   4709..4744    +  CDS            rop (fragment): Rop protein, which maintains plasmids at low copy number; rop
   4846..4897    +  misc_feature   bom (fragment): basis of mobility region from pBR322
   4960..2       +  promoter       SP6 promoter (across the origin): promoter for bacteriophage SP6 RNA polymerase
>Addgene plasmid #247601 | pFA6a-mAID-mNeon-HIS3MX6 | addgene full sequence | sequence record 494832 | Addgene NGS Result
GAACGCGGCCGCCAGCTGAAGCTTCGTACGCTGCAGGTCGACGGATCCCCGGGTTAATTAACAAGGAGAA
GAGTGCTTGTCCTAAAGATCCAGCCAAACCTCCGGCCAAGGCACAAGTTGTGGGATGGCCACCGGTGAGA
TCATACCGGAAGAACGTGATGGTTTCCTGCCAAAAATCAAGCGGTGGCCCGGAGGCGGCGGCGTTCGTGA
AGGTATCAATGGACGGAGCACCGTACTTGAGGAAAATCGATTTGAGGATGTATAAAGGTTCTGGTGTTTC
TAAGGGTGAAGAAGACAACATGGCTTCTTTGCCAGCTACTCACGAATTGCACATCTTCGGTTCTATCAAC
GGTGTTGACTTCGACATGGTTGGTCAAGGTACTGGTAACCCAAACGACGGTTACGAAGAATTGAACTTGA
AGTCTACTAAGGGTGACTTGCAATTCTCTCCATGGATCTTGGTTCCACACATCGGTTACGGTTTCCACCA
ATACTTGCCATACCCAGACGGTATGTCTCCATTCCAAGCTGCTATGGTTGACGGTTCTGGTTACCAAGTT
CACAGAACTATGCAATTCGAAGACGGTGCTTCTTTGACTGTTAACTACAGATACACTTACGAAGGTTCTC
ACATCAAGGGTGAAGCTCAAGTTAAGGGTACTGGTTTCCCAGCTGACGGTCCAGTTATGACTAACTCTTT
GACTGCTGCTGACTGGTGTAGATCTAAGAAGACTTACCCAAACGACAAGACTATCATCTCTACTTTCAAG
TGGTCTTACACTACTGGTAACGGTAAGAGATACAGATCTACTGCTAGAACTACTTACACTTTCGCTAAGC
CAATGGCTGCTAACTACTTGAAGAACCAACCAATGTACGTTTTCAGAAAGACTGAATTGAAGCACTCTAA
GACTGAATTGAACTTCAAGGAATGGCAAAAGGCTTTCACTGACGTTATGGGTATGGACGAATTGTACAAG
TAAGGCGCGCCACTTCTAAATAAGCGAATTTCTTATGATTTATGATTTTTATTATTAAATAAGTTATAAA
AAAAATAAGTGTATACAAATTTTAAAGTGACTCTTAGGTTTTAAAACGAAAATTCTTATTCTTGAGTAAC
TCTTTCCTGTAGGTCAGGTTGCTTTCTCAGGTATAGTATGAGGTCGCTCTTATTGACCACACCTCTACCG
GCAGATCCGCTAGGGATAACAGGGTAATATAGATCTGTTTAGCTTGCCTCGTCCCCGCCGGGTCACCCGG
CCAGCGACATGGAGGCCCAGAATACCCTCCTTGACAGTCTTGACGTGCGCAGCTCAGGGGCATGATGTGA
CTGTCGCCCGTACATTTAGCCCATACATCCCCATGTATAATCATTTGCATCCATACATTTTGATGGCCGC
ACGGCGCGAAGCAAAAATTACGGCTCCTCGCTGCAGACCTGCGAGCAGGGAAACGCTCCCCTCACAGACG
CGTTGAATTGTCCCCACGCCGCGCCCCTGTAGAGAAATATAAAAGGTTAGGATTTGCCACTGAGGTTCTT
CTTTCATATACTTCCTTTTAAAATCTTGCTAGGATACAGTTCTCACATCACATCCGAACATAAACAACCA
TGGCAGAACCAGCCCAAAAAAAGCAAAAACAAACTGTTCAGGAGCGCAAGGCGTTTATCTCCCGTATCAC
TAATGAAACTAAAATTCAAATCGCTATTTCGCTGAATGGTGGTTATATTCAAATAAAAGATTCGATTCTT
CCTGCAAAGAAGGATGACGATGTAGCTTCCCAAGCTACTCAGTCACAGGTCATCGATATTCACACAGGTG
TTGGCTTTTTGGATCATATGATCCATGCGTTGGCAAAACACTCTGGTTGGTCTCTTATTGTTGAATGTAT
TGGTGACCTGCACATTGACGATCACCATACTACCGAAGATTGCGGTATCGCATTAGGGCAAGCGTTCAAA
GAAGCAATGGGTGCTGTCCGTGGTGTAAAAAGATTCGGTACTGGGTTCGCACCATTGGATGAGGCGCTAT
CACGTGCCGTAGTCGATTTATCTAGTAGACCATTTGCTGTAATCGACCTTGGATTGAAGAGAGAGATGAT
TGGTGATTTATCCACTGAAATGATTCCACACTTTTTGGAAAGTTTCGCGGAGGCGGCCAGAATTACTTTG
CATGTTGATTGTCTGAGAGGTTTCAACGATCACCACAGAAGTGAGAGTGCGTTCAAGGCTTTGGCTGTTG
CCATAAGAGAAGCTATTTCTAGCAATGGCACCAATGACGTTCCCTCAACCAAAGGTGTTTTGATGTGAAG
TACTGACAATAAAAAGATTCTTGTTTTCAAGAACTTGTCATTTGTATAGTTTTTTTATATTGTAGTTGTT
CTATTTTAATCAAATGTTAGCGTGATTTATATTTTTTTTCGCCTCGACATCATCTGCCCAGATGCGAAGT
TAAGTGCGCAGAAAGTAATATCATGCGTCAATCGTATGTGAATGCTGGTCGCTATACTGCTGTCGATTCG
ATACTAACGCCGCCATCCAGTTTAAACGAGCTCGAATTCATCGATGATATCAGATCCACTAGTGGCCTAT
GCGGCCGCGGATCTGCCGGTCTCCCTATAGTGAGTCGTATTAATTTCGATAAGCCAGGTTAACCTGCATT
AATGAATCGGCCAACGCGCGGGGAGAGGCGGTTTGCGTATTGGGCGCTCTTCCGCTTCCTCGCTCACTGA
CTCGCTGCGCTCGGTCGTTCGGCTGCGGCGAGCGGTATCAGCTCACTCAAAGGCGGTAATACGGTTATCC
ACAGAATCAGGGGATAACGCAGGAAAGAACATGTGAGCAAAAGGCCAGCAAAAGGCCAGGAACCGTAAAA
AGGCCGCGTTGCTGGCGTTTTTCCATAGGCTCCGCCCCCCTGACGAGCATCACAAAAATCGACGCTCAAG
TCAGAGGTGGCGAAACCCGACAGGACTATAAAGATACCAGGCGTTTCCCCCTGGAAGCTCCCTCGTGCGC
TCTCCTGTTCCGACCCTGCCGCTTACCGGATACCTGTCCGCCTTTCTCCCTTCGGGAAGCGTGGCGCTTT
CTCATAGCTCACGCTGTAGGTATCTCAGTTCGGTGTAGGTCGTTCGCTCCAAGCTGGGCTGTGTGCACGA
ACCCCCCGTTCAGCCCGACCGCTGCGCCTTATCCGGTAACTATCGTCTTGAGTCCAACCCGGTAAGACAC
GACTTATCGCCACTGGCAGCAGCCACTGGTAACAGGATTAGCAGAGCGAGGTATGTAGGCGGTGCTACAG
AGTTCTTGAAGTGGTGGCCTAACTACGGCTACACTAGAAGAACAGTATTTGGTATCTGCGCTCTGCTGAA
GCCAGTTACCTTCGGAAAAAGAGTTGGTAGCTCTTGATCCGGCAAACAAACCACCGCTGGTAGCGGTGGT
TTTTTTGTTTGCAAGCAGCAGATTACGCGCAGAAAAAAAGGATCTCAAGAAGATCCTTTGATCTTTTCTA
CGGGGTCTGACGCTCAGTGGAACGAAAACTCACGTTAAGGGATTTTGGTCATGAGATTATCAAAAAGGAT
CTTCACCTAGATCCTTTTAAATTAAAAATGAAGTTTTAAATCAATCTAAAGTATATATGAGTAAACTTGG
TCTGACAGTTACCAATGCTTAATCAGTGAGGCACCTATCTCAGCGATCTGTCTATTTCGTTCATCCATAG
TTGCCTGACTCCCCGTCGTGTAGATAACTACGATACGGGAGGGCTTACCATCTGGCCCCAGTGCTGCAAT
GATACCGCGAGACCCACGCTCACCGGCTCCAGATTTATCAGCAATAAACCAGCCAGCCGGAAGGGCCGAG
CGCAGAAGTGGTCCTGCAACTTTATCCGCCTCCATCCAGTCTATTAATTGTTGCCGGGAAGCTAGAGTAA
GTAGTTCGCCAGTTAATAGTTTGCGCAACGTTGTTGCCATTGCTACAGGCATCGTGGTGTCACGCTCGTC
GTTTGGTATGGCTTCATTCAGCTCCGGTTCCCAACGATCAAGGCGAGTTACATGATCCCCCATGTTGTGC
AAAAAAGCGGTTAGCTCCTTCGGTCCTCCGATCGTTGTCAGAAGTAAGTTGGCCGCAGTGTTATCACTCA
TGGTTATGGCAGCACTGCATAATTCTCTTACTGTCATGCCATCCGTAAGATGCTTTTCTGTGACTGGTGA
GTACTCAACCAAGTCATTCTGAGAATAGTGTATGCGGCGACCGAGTTGCTCTTGCCCGGCGTCAATACGG
GATAATACCGCGCCACATAGCAGAACTTTAAAAGTGCTCATCATTGGAAAACGTTCTTCGGGGCGAAAAC
TCTCAAGGATCTTACCGCTGTTGAGATCCAGTTCGATGTAACCCACTCGTGCACCCAACTGATCTTCAGC
ATCTTTTACTTTCACCAGCGTTTCTGGGTGAGCAAAAACAGGAAGGCAAAATGCCGCAAAAAAGGGAATA
AGGGCGACACGGAAATGTTGAATACTCATACTCTTCCTTTTTCAATATTATTGAAGCATTTATCAGGGTT
ATTGTCTCATGAGCGGATACATATTTGAATGTATTTAGAAAAATAAACAAATAGGGGTTCCGCGCACATT
TCCCCGAAAAGTGCCACCTGACGTCTAAGAAACCATTATTATCATGACATTAACCTATAAAAATAGGCGT
ATCACGAGGCCCTTTCGTCTCGCGCGTTTCGGTGATGACGGTGAAAACCTCTGACACATGCAGCTCCCGG
AGACGGTCACAGCTTGTCTGTAAGCGGATGCCGGGAGCAGACAAGCCCGTCAGGGCGCGTCAGCGGGTGT
TGGCGGGTGTCGGGGCTGGCTTAACTATGCGGCATCAGAGCAGATTGTACTGAGAGTGCACCATATGGAC
ATATTGTCGTTAGAACGCGGCTACAATTAATACATAACCTTATGTATCATACACATACGATTTAGGTGAC
ACTATA
